>Addgene plasmid #126276 | pGWB14-LYX058 | addgene full sequence | sequence record 246598 | Addgene NGS Result
TCGGTCTTGCCTTGCTCGTCGGTGATGTACTTCACCAGCTCCGCGAAGTCGCTCTTCTTGATGGAGCGCA
TGGGGACGTGCTTGGCAATCACGCGCACCCCCCGGCCGTTTTAGCGGCTAAAAAAGTCATGGCTCTGCCC
TCGGGCGGACCACGCCCATCATGACCTTGCCAAGCTCGTCCTGCTTCTCTTCGATCTTCGCCAGCAGGGC
GAGGATCGTGGCATCACCGAACCGCGCCGTGCGCGGGTCGTCGGTGAGCCAGAGTTTCAGCAGGCCGCCC
AGGCGGCCCAGGTCGCCATTGATGCGGGCCAGCTCGCGGACGTGCTCATAGTCCACGACGCCCGTGATTT
TGTAGCCCTGGCCGACGGCCAGCAGGTAGGCCGACAGGCTCATGCCGGCCGCCGCCGCCTTTTCCTCAAT
CGCTCTTCGTTCGTCTGGAAGGCAGTACACCTTGATAGGTGGGCTGCCCTTCCTGGTTGGCTTGGTTTCA
TCAGCCATCCGCTTGCCCTCATCTGTTACGCCGGCGGTAGCCGGCCAGCCTCGCAGAGCAGGATTCCCGT
TGAGCACCGCCAGGTGCGAATAAGGGACAGTGAAGAAGGAACACCCGCTCGCGGGTGGGCCTACTTCACC
TATCCTGCCCGGCTGACGCCGTTGGATACACCAAGGAAAGTCTACACGAACCCTTTGGCAAAATCCTGTA
TATCGTGCGAAAAAGGATGGATATACCGAAAAAATCGCTATAATGACCCCGAAGCAGGGTTATGCAGCGG
AAAAGCGCCACGCTTCCCGAAGGGAGAAAGGCGGACAGGTATCCGGTAAGCGGCAGGGTCGGAACAGGAG
AGCGCACGAGGGAGCTTCCAGGGGGAAACGCCTGGTATCTTTATAGTCCTGTCGGGTTTCGCCACCTCTG
ACTTGAGCGTCGATTTTTGTGATGCTCGTCAGGGGGGCGGAGCCTATGGAAAAACGCCAGCAACGCGGCC
TTTTTACGGTTCCTGGCCTTTTGCTGGCCTTTTGCTCACATGTTCTTTCCTGCGTTATCCCCTGATTCTG
TGGATAACCGTATTACCGCCTTTGAGTGAGCTGATACCGCTCGCCGCAGCCGAACGACCGAGCGCAGCGA
GTCAGTGAGCGAGGAAGCGGAAGAGCGCCAGAAGGCCGCCAGAGAGGCCGAGCGCGGCCGTGAGGCTTGG
ACGCTAGGGCAGGGCATGAAAAAGCCCGTAGCGGGCTGCTACGGGCGTCTGACGCGGTGGAAAGGGGGAG
GGGATGTTGTCTACATGGCTCTGCTGTAGTGAGTGGGTTGCGCTCCGGCAGCGGTCCTGATCAATCGTCA
CCCTTTCTCGGTCCTTCAACGTTCCTGACAACGAGCCTCCTTTTCGCCAATCCATCGACAATCACCGCGA
GTCCCTGCTCGAACGCTGCGTCCGGACCGGCTTCGTCGAAGGCGTCTATCGCGGCCCGCAACAGCGGCGA
GAGCGGAGCCTGTTCAACGGTGCCGCCGCGCTCGCCGGCATCGCTGTCGCCGGCCTGCTCCTCAAGCACG
GCCCCAACAGTGAAGTAGCTGATTGTCATCAGCGCATTGACGGCGTCCCCGGCCGAAAAACCCGCCTCGC
AGAGGAAGCGAAGCTGCGCGTCGGCCGTTTCCATCTGCGGTGCGCCCGGTCGCGTGCCGGCATGGATGCG
CGCGCCATCGCGGTAGGCGAGCAGCGCCTGCCTGAAGCTGCGGGCATTCCCGATCAGAAATGAGCGCCAG
TCGTCGTCGGCTCTCGGCACCGAATGCGTATGATTCTCCGCCAGCATGGCTTCGGCCAGTGCGTCGAGCA
GCGCCCGCTTGTTCCTGAAGTGCCAGTAAAGCGCCGGCTGCTGAACCCCCAACCGTTCCGCCAGTTTGCG
TGTCGTCAGACCGTCTACGCCGACCTCGTTCAACAGGTCCAGGGCGGCACGGATCACTGTATTCGGCTGC
AACTTTGTCATGCTTGACACTTTATCACTGATAAACATAATATGTCCACCAACTTATCAGTGATAAAGAA
TCCGCGCGTTCAATCGGACCAGCGGAGGCTGGTCCGGAGGCCAGACGTGAAACCCAACATACCCCTGATC
GTAATTCTGAGCACTGTCGCGCTCGACGCTGTCGGCATCGGCCTGATTATGCCGGTGCTGCCGGGCCTCC
TGCGCGATCTGGTTCACTCGAACGACGTCACCGCCCACTATGGCATTCTGCTGGCGCTGTATGCGTTGGT
GCAATTTGCCTGCGCACCTGTGCTGGGCGCGCTGTCGGATCGTTTCGGGCGGCGGCCAATCTTGCTCGTC
TCGCTGGCCGGCGCCAGATCTGGGGAACCCTGTGGTTGGCATGCACATACAAATGGACGAACGGATAAAC
CTTTTCACGCCCTTTTAAATATCCGATTATTCTAATAAACGCTCTTTTCTCTTAGGTTTACCCGCCAATA
TATCCTGTCAAACACTGATAGTTTAAACGTTGCGATTAAGAATTCGAGCTCGGTACCCCCCTACTCCAAA
AATGTCAAAGATACAGTCTCAGAAGACCAAAGGGCTATTGAGACTTTTCAACAAAGGGTAATTTCGGGAA
ACCTCCTCGGATTCCATTGCCCAGCTATCTGTCACTTCATCGAAAGGACAGTAGAAAAGGAAGGTGGCTC
CTACAAATGCCATCATTGCGATAAAGGAAAGGCTATCATTCAAGATGCCTCTGCCGACAGTGGTCCCAAA
GATGGACCCCCACCCACGAGGAGCATCGTGGAAAAAGAAGACGTTCCAACCACGTCTTCAAAGCAAGTGG
ATTGATGTGACATCTCCACTGACGTAAGGGATGACGCACAATCCCACTATCCTTCGCAAGACCCTTCCTC
TATATAAGGAAGTTCATTTCATTTGGAGAGGACAGCCCAAGCTTCGACTCTAGAGGATCCCCTTAAATCG
ATATGGAACGAGCTATACAAGGAAACGACGCTAGGGAACAAGCTAACAGTGAACGTTGGGATGGAGGATC
AGGAGGTACCACTTCTCCCTTCAAACTTCCTGACGAAAGTCCGAGTTGGACTGAGTGGCGGCTACATAAC
GATGAGACGAATTCGAATCAAGATAATCCCCTTGGTTTCAAGGAAAGCTGGGGTTTCGGGAAAGTTGTAT
TTAAGAGATATCTCAGATACGACAGGACGGAAGCTTCACTGCACAGAGTCCTTGGATCTTGGACGGGAGA
TTCGGTTAACTATGCAGCATCTCGATTTTTCGGTTTCGACCAGATCGGATGTACCTATAGTATTCGGTTT
CGAGGAGTTAGTATCACCGTTTCTGGAGGGTCTCGAACTCTTCAGCATCTCTGTGAGATGGCAATTCGGT
CTAAGCAAGAACTGCTACAGCTTGCCCCAATCGAAGTGGAAAGTAATGTATCAAGAGGATGCCCTGAAGG
TACTCAAACCTTCGAAAAAGAAAGCGAGTAAGTCGAGGGCGAGCTCGAATTCGGTACGCTGAAATCACCA
GTCTCTCTCTACAAATCTATCTCTCTCTATTTTCTCCATAAATAATGTGTGAGTAGTTTCCCGATAAGGG
AAATTAGGGTTCTTATAGGGTTTCGCTCATGTGTTGAGCATATAAGAAACCCTTAGTATGTATTTGTATT
TGTAAAATACTTCTATCAATAAAATTTCTAATTCCTAAAACCAAAATCCAGTACTAAAATCCAGATCTCC
CTGCAGGTCCCCAGATTAGCCTTTTCAATTTCAGAAAGAATGCTAACCCACAGATGGTTAGAGAGGCTTA
CGCAGCAGGTCTCATCAAGACGATCTACCCGAGCAATAATCTCCAGGAAATCAAATACCTTCCCAAGAAG
GTTAAAGATGCAGTCAAAAGATTCAGGACTAACTGCATCAAGAACACAGAGAAAGATATATTTCTCAAGA
TCAGAAGTACTATTCCAGTATGGACGATTCAAGGCTTGCTTCACAAACCAAGGCAAGTAATAGAGATTGG
AGTCTCTAAAAAGGTAGTTCCCACTGAATCAAAGGCCATGGAGTCAAAGATTCAAATAGAGGACCTAACA
GAACTCGCCGTAAAGACTGGCGAACAGTTCATACAGAGTCTCTTACGACTCAATGACAAGAAGAAAATCT
TCGTCAACATGGTGGAGCACGACACACTTGTCTACTCCAAAAATATCAAAGATACAGTCTCAGAAGACCA
AAGGGCAATTGAGACTTTTCAACAAAGGGTAATATCCGGAAACCTCCTCGGATTCCATTGCCCAGCTATC
TGTCACTTTATTGTGAAGATAGTGGAAAAGGAAGGTGGCTCCTACAAATGCCATCATTGCGATAAAGGAA
AGGCCATCGTTGAAGATGCCTCTGCCGACAGTGGTCCCAAAGATGGACCCCCACCCACGAGGAGCATCGT
GGAAAAAGAAGACGTTCCAACCACGTCTTCAAAGCAAGTGGATTGATGTGATATCTCCACTGACGTAAGG
GATGACGCACAATCCCACTATCCTTCGCAAGACCCTTCCTCTATATAAGGAAGTTCATTTCATTTGGAGA
GAACACGGGGGACTCTAGAGTTATCAACAAGTTTGTACAAAAAAGCAGGCTCCACCACTAGTATGGGCAT
ATTGAGAGGCGGCGCAAATTGTTTTCCAGGAGGATGGGGTGCGGCGGCAGTAGCAAAACCATGCGAGTAT
TGCCACTTAGACGCCGCACTCGTGTTCTGTCGAGTAGACAACATGTTCATGTGCTTGGTCTGCGACACGA
GGGTGCACCGAAACGCCCGCCACGAACGTGTATGGATGTGCGAGGTTTGCGAGCAGGCAGCGGCTAGTGT
CACGTGCAAGGCTGACGCGGCCGCCCTCTGCGTTGCATGCGACCGTGATATCCACTCTGCAAACCCTCTA
GCTCAGCGCCACGAGCGGATTCCCGTGGTCCCTTTTTACGACCCCGTCGAATCCATCGTGAAATCAACCG
CCGCCACGCTCCTCATGTCGATTAACAACTCCAACTCTACGTCCACGACCATGAACACGACTACGGCTAT
AGCTCCTGAGTTCAGTAAAGCTACAGCTTGTCTCGGACACCATATAGAAGACTATAATTCTGATCCATGG
ATTTCTCCAAACACAATGACTACCAAGCTTCCAGTAAATACAATGGAAATGAAACCAATGGAATTCTTAT
TTTCAGATTCAGAAAACATTCTTGATTTTGACCACTCTGTTTCTATAGACACAAACTATCAACCCAATTA
TAATTCAGCAAATGACAGTGTAGTACCAGTACAATCCACAATTAAACCATTACCATTTCAACATCAAGAA
AAGCATTTTGAGATTGATTTCACTCAATCCCACATCAAATCTTACACCACCCCTTCACTCAGTCACAGTG
TGTCATCGTCGTCTTTAGATGTTGGAATTGTACCAGATGGGAGTTCAATTTCAGAAATATCATACCCTTT
TGTTAGAAGTGTGAATAGCAATATTGAAATGGGAAATTCAGCTCAAGCTGAAAAATTAATTGAAATGAAT
AGAGAAGCTAGAGTTTTAAGGTACAGAGAAAAGAAGAAAAATCGAAAATTTGAGAAAACTATAAGATATG
CTTCAAGAAAAGCTTATGCGGAAACAAGGCCAAGAATTAAAGGTCGTTTTGCTAAGAGAAATGATTCTGC
CGGCGCCGGCGTTGACTCCGATATTGACCAGATTTTCTCCGGCGCCGGTTTCATTGCTAATGATTTACGA
TATGGCGTCGTTCCTTCGTTTCCCGGGGACCCAGCTTTCTTGTACAAAGTGGTTGATAACAGCGGGTTAA
TTAACATCTTTTACCCATACGATGTTCCTGACTATGCGGGCTATCCCTATGACGTCCCGGACTATGCAGG
ATCCTATCCATATGACGTTCCAGATTACGCTGCTCAGTGCAGCGCTTAGAGCTCGAATTTCCCCGATCGT
TCAAACATTTGGCAATAAAGTTTCTTAAGATTGAATCCTGTTGCCGGTCTTGCGATGATTATCATATAAT
TTCTGTTGAATTACGTTAAGCATGTAATAATTAACATGTAATGCATGACGTTATTTATGAGATGGGTTTT
TATGATTAGAGTCCCGCAATTATACATTTAATACGCGATAGAAAACAAAATATAGCGCGCAAACTAGGAT
AAATTATCGCGCGCGGTGTCATCTATGTTACTAGATCGGGAATTAGCTTCATCAACGCAAGACATGCGCA
CGACCGTCTGACAGGAGAGGAATTTCCGACGAGCACAGAAAGGACTTGCTCTTGGACGTAGGCCTATTTC
TCAGGCACATGTATCAAGTGTTCGGACGTGGGTTTTCGATGGTGTATCAGCCGCCGCCAACTGGGAGATG
AGGAGGCTTTCTTGGGGGGCAGTCAGCAGTTCATTTCACAAGACAGAGGAACTTGTAAGGAGATGCACTG
ATTTATCTTGGCGCAAACCAGCAGGACGAATTAGTGGGAATAGCCCGCGAATATCTAAGTTATGCCTGTC
GGCATGAGCAGAAACTTCCAATTCGAAACAGTTTGGAGAGGTTGTTTTTGGGCATACCTTTTGTTAGTCA
GCCTCTCGATTGCTCATCGTCATTACACAGTACCGAAGTTTGATCGATCTAGTAACATAGATGACACCGC
GCGCGATAATTTATCCTAGTTTGCGCGCTATATTTTGTTTTCTATCGCGTATTAAATGTATAATTGCGGG
ACTCTAATCATAAAAACCCATCTCATAAATAACGTCATGCATTACATGTTAATTATTACATGCTTAACGT
AATTCAACAGAAATTATATGATAATCATCGCAAGACCGGCAACAGGATTCAATCTTAAGAAACTTTATTG
CCAAATGTTTGAACGATCTGCTTCGACGCACTCCTTCTTTACTCCACCATCTCGTCCTTATTGAAAACGT
GGGTAGCACCAAAACGAATCAAGTCGCTGGAACTGAAGTTACCAATCACGCTGGATGATTTGCCAGTTGG
ATTAATCTTGCCTTTCCCCGCATGAATAATATTGATGAATGCATGCGTGAGGGGTATTTCGATTTTGGCA
ATAGCTGCAATTGCCGCGACATCCTCCAACGAGCATAATTCTTCAGAAAAATAGCGATGTTCCATGTTGT
CAGGGCATGCATGATGCACGTTATGAGGTGACGGTGCTAGGCAGTATTCCCTCAAAGTTTCATAGTCAGT
ATCATATTCATCATTGCATTCCTGCAAGAGAGAATTGAGACGCAATCCACACGCTGCGGCAACCTTCCGG
CGTTCGTGGTCTATTTGCTCTTGGACGTTGCAAACGTAAGTGTTGGATCCCGGTCGGCATCTACTCTATT
CCTTTGCCCTCGGACGAGTGCTGGGGCGTCGGTTTCCACTATCGGCGAGTACTTCTACACAGCCATCGGT
CCAGACGGCCGCGCTTCTGCGGGCGATTTGTGTACGCCCGACAGTCCCGGCTCCGGATCGGACGATTGCG
TCGCATCGACCCTGCGCCCAAGCTGCATCATCGAAATTGCCGTCAACCAAGCTCTGATAGAGTTGGTCAA
GACCAATGCGGAGCATATACGCCCGGAGCCGCGGCGATCCTGCAAGCTCCGGATGCCTCCGCTCGAAGTA
GCGCGTCTGCTGCTCCATACAAGCCAACCACGGCCTCCAGAAGAAGATGTTGGCGACCTCGTATTGGGAA
TCCCCGAACATCGCCTCGCTCCAGTCAATGACCGCTGTTATGCGGCCATTGTCCGTCAGGACATTGTTGG
AGCCGAAATCCGCGTGCACGAGGTGCCGGACTTCGGGGCAGTCCTCGGCCCAAAGCATCAGCTCATCGAG
AGCCTGCGCGACGGACGCACTGACGGTGTCGTCCATCACAGTTTGCCAGTGATACACATGGGGATCAGCA
ATCGCGCATATGAAATCACGCCATGTAGTGTATTGACCGATTCCTTGCGGTCCGAATGGGCCGAACCCGC
TCGTCTGGCTAAGATCGGCCGCAGCGATCGCATCCATGGCCTCCGCGACCGGCTGCAGAACAGCGGGCAG
TTCGGTTTCAGGCAGGTCTTGCAACGTGACACCCTGTGCACGGCGGGAGATGCAATAGGTCAGGCTCTCG
CTGAATTCCCCAATGTCAAGCACTTCCGGAATCGGGAGCGCGGCCGATGCAAAGTGCCGATAAACATAAC
GATCTTTGTAGAAACCATCGGCGCAGCTATTTACCCGCAGGACATATCCACGCCCTCCTACATCGAAGCT
GAAAGCACGAGATTCTTCGCCCTCCGAGAGCTGCATCAGGTCGGAGACGCTGTCGAACTTTTCGATCAGA
AACTTCTCGACAGACGTCGCGGTGAGTTCAGGCTTTTTCATATCGGGGTCGTCCTCTCCAAATGAAATGA
ACTTCCTTATATAGAGGAAGGGTCTTGCGAAGGATAGTGGGATTGTGCGTCATCCCTTACGTCAGTGGAG
ATATCACATCAATCCACTTGCTTTGAAGACGTGGTTGGAACGTCTTCTTTTTCCACGATGCTCCTCGTGG
GTGGGGGTCCATCTTTGGGACCACTGTCGGCAGAGGCATCTTGAACGATAGCCTTTCCTTTATCGCAATG
ATGGCATTTGTAGGTGCCACCTTCCTTTTCTACTGTCCTTTTGATGAAGTGACAGATAGCTGGGCAATGG
AATCCGAGGAGGTTTCCCGATATTACCCTTTGTTGAAAAGTCTCAATAGCCCTTTGGTCTTCTGAGACTG
TATCTTTGATATTCTTGGAGTAGACGAGAGTGTCGTGCTCCACCATGTTGACGGATCTCTAGGACGCGTC
GACGCGTCGACGCGTCGACGCGTCGACGCGTCCTAGAAGCTAATTCACTGGCCGTCGTTTTACAACGTCG
TGACTGGGAAAACCCTGGCGTTACCCAACTTAATCGCCTTGCAGCACATCCCCCTTTCGCCAGCTGGCGT
AATAGCGAAGAGGCCCGCACCGATCGCCCTTCCCAACAGTTGCGCAGCCTGAATG
[44 nt withheld, positions 9016-9059]
C
[141 nt withheld, positions 9061-9201]
CCTTTGACGTTGGAGTCCACGTTCTTT
[37 nt withheld, positions 9229-9265]
ACCCTATCTCGGGCTATTCTTTTGATTTATAAGGGATTTTGCCGATTTCGGAACCACCATCAAACAGGAT
TTTCGCCTGCTGGGGCAAACCAGCGTGGACCGCTTGCTGCAACTCTCTCAGGGCCAGGCGGTGAAGGGCA
ATCAGCTGTTGCCCGTCTCACTGGTGAAAAGAAAAACCACCCCAGTACATTAAAAACGTCCGCAATGTGT
TATTAAGTTGTCTAAGCGTCAATTTGTTTACACCACAATATATCCTGCCACCAGCCAGCCAACAGCTCCC
CGACCGGCAGCTCGGCACAAAATCACCACTCGATACAGGCAGCCCATCAGTCCGGGACGGCGTCAGCGGG
AGAGCCGTTGTAAGGCGGCAGACTTTGCTCATGTTACCGATGCTATTCGGAAGAACGGCAACTAAGCTGC
CGGGTTTGAAACACGGATGATCTCGCGGAGGGTAGCATGTTGATTGTAACGATGACAGAGCGTTGCTGCC
TGTGATCAAATATCATCTCCCTCGCAGAGATCCGAATTATCAGCCTTCTTATTCATTTCTCGCTTAACCG
TGACAGGCTGTCGATCTTGAGAACTATGCCGACATAATAGGAAATCGCTGGATAAAGCCGCTGAGGAAGC
TGAGTGGCGCTATTTCTTTAGAAGTGAACGTTGACGATATCAACTCCCCTATCCATTGCTCACCGAATGG
TACAGGTCGGGGACCCGAAGTTCCGACTGTCGGCCTGATGCATCCCCGGCTGATCGACCCCAGATCTGGG
GCTGAGAAAGCCCAGTAAGGAAACAACTGTAGGTTCGAGTCGCGAGATCCCCCGGAACCAAAGGAAGTAG
GTTAAACCCGCTCCGATCAGGCCGAGCCACGCCAGGCCGAGAACATTGGTTCCTGTAGGCATCGGGATTG
GCGGATCAAACACTAAAGCTACTGGAACGAGCAGAAGTCCTCCGGCCGCCAGTTGCCAGGCGGTAAAGGT
GAGCAGAGGCACGGGAGGTTGCCACTTGCGGGTCAGCACGGTTCCGAACGCCATGGAAACCGCCCCCGCC
AGGCCCGCTGCGACGCCGACAGGATCTAGCGCTGCGTTTGGTGTCAACACCAACAGCGCCACGCCCGCAG
TTCCGCAAATAGCCCCCAGGACCGCCATCAATCGTATCGGGCTACCTAGCAGAGCGGCAGAGATGAACAC
GACCATCAGCGGCTGCACAGCGCCTACCGTCGCCGCGACCCCGCCCGGCAGGCGGTAGACCGAAATAAAC
AACAAGCTCCAGAATAGCGAAATATTAAGTGCGCCGAGGATGAAGATGCGCATCCACCAGATTCCCGTTG
GAATCTGTCGGACGATCATCACGAGCAATAAACCCGCCGGCAACGCCCGCAGCAGCATACCGGCGACCCC
TCGGCCTCGCTGTTCGGGCTCCACGAAAACGCCGGACAGATGCGCCTTGTGAGCGTCCTTGGGGCCGTCC
TCCTGTTTGAAGACCGACAGCCCAATGATCTCGCCGTCGATGTAGGCGCCGAATGCCACGGCATCTCGCA
ACCGTTCAGCGAACGCCTCCATGGGCTTTTTCTCCTCGTGCTCGTAAACGGACCCGAACATCTCTGGAGC
TTTCTTCAGGGCCGACAATCGGATCTCGCGGAAATCCTGCACGTCGGCCGCTCCAAGCCGTCGAATCTGA
GCCTTAATCACAATTGTCAATTTTAATCCTCTGTTTATCGGCAGTTCGTAGAGCGCGCCGTGCGTCCCGA
GCGATACTGAGCGAAGCAAGTGCGTCGAGCAGTGCCCGCTTGTTCCTGAAATGCCAGTAAAGCGCTGGCT
GCTGAACCCCCAGCCGGAACTGACCCCACAAGGCCCTAGCGTTTGCAATGCACCAGGTCATCATTGACCC
AGGCGTGTTCCACCAGGCCGCTGCCTCGCAACTCTTCGCAGGCTTCGCCGACCTGCTCGCGCCACTTCTT
CACGCGGGTGGAATCCGATCCGCACATGAGGCGGAAGGTTTCCAGCTTGAGCGGGTACGGCTCCCGGTGC
GAGCTGAAATAGTCGAACATCCGTCGGGCCGTCGGCGACAGCTTGCGGTACTTCTCCCATATGAATTTCG
TGTAGTGGTCGCCAGCAAACAGCACGACGATTTCCTCGTCGATCAGGACCTGGCAACGGGACGTTTTCTT
GCCACGGTCCAGGACGCGGAAGCGGTGCAGCAGCGACACCGATTCCAGGTGCCCAACGCGGTCGGACGTG
AAGCCCATCGCCGTCGCCTGTAGGCGCGACAGGCATTCCTCGGCCTTCGTGTAATACCGGCCATTGATCG
ACCAGCCCAGGTCCTGGCAAAGCTCGTAGAACGTGAAGGTGATCGGCTCGCCGATAGGGGTGCGCTTCGC
GTACTCCAACACCTGCTGCCACACCAGTTCGTCATCGTCGGCCCGCAGCTCGACGCCGGTGTAGGTGATC
TTCACGTCCTTGTTGACGTGGAAAATGACCTTGTTTTGCAGCGCCTCGCGCGGGATTTTCTTGTTGCGCG
TGGTGAACAGGGCAGAGCGGGCCGTGTCGTTTGGCATCGCTCGCATCGTGTCCGGCCACGGCGCAATATC
GAACAAGGAAAGCTGCATTTCCTTGATCTGCTGCTTCGTGTGTTTCAGCAACGCGGCCTGCTTGGCCTCG
CTGACCTGTTTTGCCAGGTCCTCGCCGGCGGTTTTTCGCTTCTTGGTCGTCATAGTTCCTCGCGTGTCGA
TGGTCATCGACTTCGCCAAACCTGCCGCCTCCTGTTCGAGACGACGCGAACGCTCCACGGCGGCCGATGG
CGCGGGCAGGGCAGGGGGAGCCAGTTGCACGCTGTCGCGCTCGATCTTGGCCGTAGCTTGCTGGACCATC
GAGCCGACGGACTGGAAGGTTTCGCGGGGCGCACGCATGACGGTGCGGCTTGCGATGGTTTCGGCATCCT
CGGCGGAAAACCCCGCGTCGATCAGTTCTTGCCTGTATGCCTTCCGGTCAAACGTCCGATTCATTCACCC
TCCTTGCGGGATTGCCCCGACTCACGCCGGGGCAATGTGCCCTTATTCCTGATTTGACCCGCCTGGTGCC
TTGGTGTCCAGATAATCCACCTTATCGGCAATGAAGTCGGTCCCGTAGACCGTCTGGCCGTCCTTCTCGT
ACTTGGTATTCCGAATCTTGCCCTGCACGAATACCAGCGACCCCTTGCCCAAATACTTGCCGTGGGCCTC
GGCCTGAGAGCCAAAACACTTGATGCGGAAGAAGTCGGTGCGCTCCTGCTTGTCGCCGGCATCGTTGCGC
CACATCTAGGTACTAAAACAATTCATCCAGTAAAATATAATATTTTATTTTCTCCCAATCAGGCTTGATC
CCCAGTAAGTCAAAAAATAGCTCGACATACTGTTCTTCCCCGATATCCTCCCTGATCGACCGGACGCAGA
AGGCAATGTCATACCACTTGTCCGCCCTGCCGCTTCTCCCAAGATCAATAAAGCCACTTACTTTGCCATC
TTTCACAAAGATGTTGCTGTCTCCCAGGTCGCCGTGGGAAAAGACAAGTTCCTCTTCGGGCTTTTCCGTC
TTTAAAAAATCATACAGCTCGCGCGGATCTTTAAATGGAGTGTCTTCTTCCCAGTTTTCGCAATCCACAT
CGGCCAGATCGTTATTCAGTAAGTAATCCAATTCGGCTAAGCGGCTGTCTAAGCTATTCGTATAGGGACA
ATCCGATATGTCGATGGAGTGAAAGAGCCTGATGCACTCCGCATACAGCTCGATAATCTTTTCAGGGCTT
TGTTCATCTTCATACTCTTCCGAGCAAAGGACGCCATCGGCCTCACTCATGAGCAGATTGCTCCAGCCAT
CATGCCGTTCAAAGTGCAGGACCTTTGGAACAGGCAGCTTTCCTTCCAGCCATAGCATCATGTCCTTTTC
CCGTTCCACATCATAGGTGGTCCCTTTATACCGGCTGTCCGTCATTTTTAAATATAGGTTTTCATTTTCT
CCCACCAGCTTATATACCTTAGCAGGAGACATTCCTTCCGTATCTTTTACGCAGCGGTATTTTTCGATCA
GTTTTTTCAATTCCGGTGATATTCTCATTTTAGCCATTTATTATTTCCTTCCTCTTTTCTACAGTATTTA
AAGATACCCCAAGAAGCTAATTATAACAAGACGAACTCCAATTCACTGTTCCTTGCATTCTAAAACCTTA
AATACCAGAAAACAGCTTTTTCAAAGTTGTTTTCAAAGTTGGCGTATAACATAGTATCGACGGAGCCGAT
TTTGAAACCACAATTATGGGTGATGCTGCCAACTTACTGATTTAGTGTATGATGGTGTTTTTGAGGTGCT
CCAGTGGCTTCTGTTTCTATCAGCTGTCCCTCCTGTTCAGCTACTGACGGGGTGGTGCGTAACGGCAAAA
GCACCGCCGGACATCAGCGCTATCTCTGCTCTCACTGCCGTAAAACATGGCAACTGCAGTTCACTTACAC
CGCTTCTCAACCCGGTACGCACCAGAAAATCATTGATATGGCCATGAATGGCGTTGGATGCCGGGCAACA
GCCCGCATTATGGGCGTTGGCCTCAACACGATTTTACGTCACTTAAAAAACTCAGGCCGCAGTCGGTAAC
CTCGCGCATACAGCCGGGCAGTGACGTCATCGTCTGCGCGGAAATGGACGAACAGTGGGGCTATGTCGGG
GCTAAATCGCGCCAGCGCTGGCTGTTTTACGCGTATGACAGTCTCCGGAAGACGGTTGTTGCGCACGTAT
TCGGTGAACGCACTATGGCGACGCTGGGGCGTCTTATGAGCCTGCTGTCACCCTTTGACGTGGTGATATG
GATGACGGATGGCTGGCCGCTGTATGAATCCCGCCTGAAGGGAAAGCTGCACGTAATCAGCAAGCGATAT
ACGCAGCGAATTGAGCGGCATAACCTGAATCTGAGGCAGCACCTGGCACGGCTGGGACGGAAGTCGCTGT
CGTTCTCAAAATCGGTGGAGCTGCATGACAAAGTCATCGGGCATTATCTGAACATAAAACACTATCAATA
AGTTGGAGTCATTACCCAATTATGATAGAATTTACAAGCTATAAGGTTATTGTCCTGGGTTTCAAGCATT
AGTCCATGCAAGTTTTTATGCTTTGCCCATTCTATAGATATATTGATAAGCGCGCTGCCTATGCCTTGCC
CCCTGAAATCCTTACATACGGCGATATCTTCTATATAAAAGATATATTATCTTATCAGTATTGTCAATAT
ATTCAAGGCAATCTGCCTCCTCATCCTCTTCATCCTCTTCGTCTTGGTAGCTTTTTAAATATGGCGCTTC
ATAGAGTAATTCTGTAAAGGTCCAATTCTCGTTTTCATACCTCGGTATAATCTTACCTATCACCTCAAAT
GGTTCGCTGGGTTTATCGCACCCCCGAACACGAGCACGGCACCCGCGACCACTATGCCAAGAATGCCCAA
GGTAAAAATTGCCGGCCCCGCCATGAAGTCCGTGAATGCCCCGACGGCCGAAGTGAAGGGCAGGCCGCCA
CCCAGGCCGCCGCCCTCACTGCCCGGCACCTGGTCGCTGAATGTCGATGCCAGCACCTGCGGCACGTCAA
TGCTTCCGGGCGTCGCGCTCGGGCTGATCGCCCATCCCGTTACTGCCCCGATCCCGGCAATGGCAAGGAC
TGCCAGCGCTGCCATTTTTGGGGTGAGGCCGTTCGCGGCCGAGGGGCGCAGCCCCTGGGGGGATGGGAGG
CCCGCGTTAGCGGGCCGGGAGGGTTCGAGAAGGGGGGGCACCCCCCTTCGGCGTGCGCGGTCACGCGCAC
AGGGCGCAGCCCTGGTTAAAAACAAGGTTTATAAATATTGGTTTAAAAGCAGGTTAAAAGACAGGTTAGC
GGTGGCCGAAAAACGGGCGGAAACCCTTGCAAATGCTGGATTTTCTGCCTGTGGACAGCCCCTCAAATGT
CAATAGGTGCGCCCCTCATCTGTCAGCACTCTGCCCCTCAAGTGTCAAGGATCGCGCCCCTCATCTGTCA
GTAGTCGCGCCCCTCAAGTGTCAATACCGCAGGGCACTTATCCCCAGGCTTGTCCACATCATCTGTGGGA
AACTCGCGTAAAATCAGGCGTTTTCGCCGATTTGCGAGGCTGGCCAGCTCCACGTCGCCGGCCGAAATCG
AGCCTGCCCCTCATCTGTCAACGCCGCGCCGGGTGAGTCGGCCCCTCAAGTGTCAACGTCCGCCCCTCAT
CTGTCAGTGAGGGCCAAGTTTTCCGCGAGGTATCCACAACGCCGGCGGCCGCGGTGTCTCGCACACGGCT
TCGACGGCGTTTCTGGCGCGTTTGCAGGGCCATAGACGGCCGCCAGCCCAGCGGCGAGGGCAACCAGCCC
GGTGAGCGTCGGAAAGGCGC
Features (pLannotate 1.2.2; 36 found; start..end, strand, type, name):
      3..89      -  CDS            traI (fragment): TRAI6_ECOLX - Experimental evidence at protein level: Swiss-Prot protein existence level 1. The initiation process of transfer DNA synthesis requires the interaction of at least three plasmid-specific components (TraH, I, and J) at the transfer origin resulting in the assembly of a specialised nucleoprotein complex - the relaxosome. Site- and strand-specific cleavage at the transfer origin is dependent on TraI and TraJ. From Escherichia coli.
    127..498     -  CDS            traJ: oriT-recognizing protein; traJ
    531..640     -  oriT           oriT: incP origin of transfer
    772..962     +  rep_origin     ori (fragment): high-copy-number ColE1/pMB1/pBR322/pUC origin of replication
   1321..1971    -  CDS            TetR: tetracycline resistance regulatory protein; tetR
   2077..2326    +  CDS            TcR (fragment): tetracycline efflux protein; tetA; confers resistance to tetracycline
   2436..2460    -  misc_feature   RB T-DNA repeat: right border repeat from nopaline C58 T-DNA
   2490..2508    +  misc_feature   MCS (fragment): pUC18/19 multiple cloning site
   2559..2904    +  promoter       CaMV 35S promoter: strong constitutive promoter from cauliflower mosaic virus
   2856..2902    +  promoter       minimal CaMV 35S promoter: minimal 35S promoter from cauliflower mosaic virus
   2914..2932    -  misc_feature   MCS (fragment): pUC18/19 multiple cloning site
   2943..3458    +  CDS            P19_TBSVC: Experimental evidence at protein level: Swiss-Prot protein existence level 1. Acts as a suppressor of RNA-mediated gene silencing, also known as post-transcriptional gene silencing (PTGS), a mechanism of plant viral defense that limits the accumulation of viral RNAs. Binds to short interfering RNAs (siRNAs) with high affinity. Acts as a molecular caliper to specifically select siRNAs based on the length of the duplex region of the RNA (By similarity). From Tomato bushy stunt virus (strain Cherry) (TBSV).
   3531..3707    +  polyA_signal   CaMV poly(A) signal: cauliflower mosaic virus polyadenylation signal
   4210..4551    +  promoter       CaMV 35S promoter: strong constitutive promoter from cauliflower mosaic virus
   4577..4601    +  protein_bind   attB1: mutant version of attB; recombination site for the Gateway® BP reaction BP Clonase™
   5354..5761    +  CDS            HD1 (fragment): HD1_ORYSJ - Also known as SE1 From Oryza sativa subsp. japonica (Rice).
   5769..5793    -  protein_bind   attB2: mutant version of attB; recombination site for the Gateway® BP reaction BP Clonase™
   5822..5911    +  CDS            3xHA: three tandem HA epitope tags
   5945..6197    +  terminator     NOS terminator: nopaline synthase terminator and poly(A) signal
   6626..6878    -  terminator     NOS terminator: nopaline synthase terminator and poly(A) signal
   6902..7330    -  CDS            nos (fragment): DHNO_AGRT7 - Protein inferred from homology: Swiss-Prot protein existence level 3. From Agrobacterium tumefaciens (strain T37).
   7346..8371    -  CDS            HygR: aminoglycoside phosphotransferase from E. coli; aph(4)-Ia; confers resistance to hygromycin
   8381..8725    -  promoter       CaMV 35S promoter: strong constitutive promoter from cauliflower mosaic virus
   8382..8428    -  promoter       minimal CaMV 35S promoter: minimal 35S promoter from cauliflower mosaic virus
   8863..9018    +  CDS            lacZα (fragment) (sequence partly withheld): LacZα fragment of β-galactosidase; lacZ fragment
   9016..9316    +  rep_origin     M13 ori (fragment) (sequence partly withheld): M13 bacteriophage origin of replication; arrow indicates direction of (+) strand synthesis
   9317..9447    +  CDS            lacI (fragment): lac repressor; lacI; The lac repressor binds to the lac operator to inhibit transcription in E. coli. This inhibition can be relieved by adding lactose or isopropyl-β-D-thiogalactopyranoside (IPTG).
   9501..9525    -  misc_feature   LB T-DNA repeat: left border repeat from nopaline C58 T-DNA
  10982..11101   -  CDS            tetR (fragment): TETR1_ECOLX - Experimental evidence at protein level: Swiss-Prot protein existence level 1. TetR is the repressor of the tetracycline resistance element; its N-terminal region forms a helix-turn-helix structure and binds DNA. Binding of tetracycline to TetR reduces the repressor affinity for the tetracycline resistance gene (tetA) promoter operator sites. From Escherichia coli.
  11121..12269   -  CDS            trfA: trans-acting replication protein that binds to and activates oriV
  12568..13362   -  CDS            KanR: aminoglycoside phosphotransferase; aphA-3; confers resistance to kanamycin
  13554..14321   +  mobile_element IS1: prokaryotic transposable element IS1
  14330..14479   -  CDS            satA (fragment): STA_BACSU - Also known as yyaR. Experimental evidence at protein level: Swiss-Prot protein existence level 1. Involved in resistance to streptothricin, a broad-spectrum antibiotic produced by streptomycetes. Detoxifies streptothricin via acetylation of the beta amino group of the first beta-lysyl moiety of streptothricin. From Bacillus subtilis (strain 168).
  14478..14672   -  CDS            satA (fragment): STA_BACSU - Also known as yyaR. Experimental evidence at protein level: Swiss-Prot protein existence level 1. Involved in resistance to streptothricin, a broad-spectrum antibiotic produced by streptomycetes. Detoxifies streptothricin via acetylation of the beta amino group of the first beta-lysyl moiety of streptothricin. From Bacillus subtilis (strain 168).
  14675..14950   -  CDS            klaC (fragment): KLAC_ECOLX - Also known as telB. Protein predicted: Swiss-Prot protein existence level 4. Belongs to the kla operon, which is associated with cryptic tellurite resistance, and IncW plasmid fertility inhibition. From Escherichia coli.
  15014..15645   -  rep_origin     oriV: incP origin of replication
