[The description below was written by a language model from this plasmid's Addgene catalogue record and pLannotate feature annotations shown in this document.]
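Description:
pGWB14-LYX058 is a plant binary expression vector built on the pGWB14 backbone and intended for Agrobacterium-mediated transient or stable expression of a Nicotiana benthamiana transcription factor. The roughly 15.7 kb plasmid replicates through the broad-host-range IncP system (oriV with the trans-acting replication protein trfA), which explains its low copy number and lets it be maintained in both E. coli and Agrobacterium. An incP oriT with traJ allows mobilisation. Bacterial selection is by kanamycin (aphA-3). The backbone also carries non-functional remnants, including tetR/tetA fragments, an IS1 element and a partial ColE1 origin.

Between the nopaline-type right and left T-DNA borders, the annotated sequence shows three 35S-driven units. The main cassette places the insert, gene model Niben101Scf01409g06005.1, downstream of the CaMV 35S promoter. It is flanked by attB1 and attB2 sites and followed in frame by a C-terminal 3xHA tag and the NOS terminator, so the protein can be detected or immunoprecipitated with anti-HA antibodies. Part of the insert resembles the rice HD1 protein, which suggests a CONSTANS-like factor, although the record does not name the family. The catalogue lists Gibson assembly as the cloning method despite the Gateway-derived att sites. A second cassette, in the opposite orientation, drives the hygromycin phosphotransferase gene from a 35S promoter with a NOS terminator, allowing selection of stably transformed plants. The feature table also reveals a third cassette that the catalogue entry does not mention: a 35S promoter, the tomato bushy stunt virus P19 silencing suppressor and a CaMV poly(A) signal. This would be expected to boost transient expression in infiltrated leaves by limiting post-transcriptional gene silencing.
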