Addgene plasmid #126276: pGWB14-LYX058
Purpose: With a Nicotiana benthamiana transcription factor in PGWB14 backbone, for Agrobacterium mediated transient or stable expression corresponding transcription factor fused with a C-terminal HA tag.
Depositing lab: Silin Zhong. Depositing organization: Chinese University of Hong Kong.
Backbone
  Vector backbone: pGWB14
  Vector type: Plant Expression
  Selectable markers: Hygromycin
Growth in bacteria
  Bacterial resistance: Kanamycin, 50 μg/mL
  Growth temperature: 37°C
  Growth strain: DH5alpha
  Copy number: Low Copy
Gene/Insert
  Gene/Insert name: Niben101Scf01409g06005.1
  Species: Nicotiana benthamiana
  Promoter: CaMV 35S
  Tag / fusion protein: HA (C terminal on insert)
  Cloning method: Gibson Cloning
Terms and licenses: Academic/Nonprofit Terms; Industry Terms: Not Available to Industry
How to cite: pGWB14-LYX058 was a gift from Silin Zhong (Addgene plasmid # 126276 ; http://n2t.net/addgene:126276 ; RRID:Addgene_126276)
