>Addgene plasmid #126276 | pGWB14-LYX058 | depositor partial sequence | sequence record 241550 | Niben101Scf01409g06005.1
ATGCAATGGCTGTTCATTTTGAAAAATCCAAACTCACAAACTAGAATAGAGAACTCAACAGGCCAGAGAG
AAGAAAGAAGAGAAAAATATGGGCATATTGAGAGGCGGCGCAAATTGTTTTCCAGGAGGATGGGGTGCGG
CGGCAGTAGCAAAACCATGCGAGCCAGAGAGAAGAAAGAAGAGAAAAATATGGGCATATTGAGAGGCGGC
GCAAATTGTTTTCCAGGAGGATGGGGTGCGGCGGCAGTAGCAAAACCATGCGAGTATTGCCACTTAGACG
CCGCACTCGTGTTCTGTCGAGTAGACAACATGTTCATGTGCTTGGTCTGCGACACGAGGGTGCACCGAAA
CGCCCGCCACGAACGTGTATGGATGTGCGAGGTTTGCGAGCAGGCAGCGGCTAGTGTCACGTGCAAGGCT
GACGCGGCCGCCCTCTGCGTTGCATGCGACCGTGATATCCACTCTGCAAACCCTCTAGCTCAGCGCCACG
AGCGGATTCCCGTGGTCCCTTTTTACGACCCCGTCGAATCCATCGTGAAATCAACCGCCGCCACGCTCCT
CATGTCGATTAACAACTCCAACTCTACGTCCACGACCATGAACACGACTACGGCTATAGCTCCTGAGTTC
AGTAAAGCTACAGCTTGTCTCGGACACCATATAGAAGACTATAATTCTGATCCATGGATTTCTCCAAACA
CAATGACTACCAAGCTTCCAGTAAATACAATGGAAATGAAACCAATGGAATTCTTATTTTCAGATTCAGA
AAACATTCTTGATTTTGACCACTCTGTTTCTATAGACACAAACTATCAACCCAATTATAATTCAGCAAAT
GACAGTGTAGTACCAGTACAATCCACAATTAAACCATTACCATTTCAACATCAAGAAAAGCATTTTGAGA
TTGATTTCACTCAATCCCACATCAAATCTTACACCACCCCTTCACTCAGTCACAGTGTGTCATCGTCGTC
TTTAGATGTTGGAATTGTACCAGATGGGAGTTCAATTTCAGAAATATCATACCCTTTTGTTAGAAGTGTG
AATAGCAATATTGAAATGGGAAATTCAGCTCAAGCTGAAAAATTAATTGAAATGAATAGAGAAGCTAGAG
TTTTAAGGTACAGAGAAAAGAAGAAAAATCGAAAATTTGAGAAAACTATAAGATATGCTTCAAGAAAAGC
TTATGCGGAAACAAGGCCAAGAATTAAAGGTCGTTTTGCTAAGAGAAATGATTCTGCCGGCGCCGGCGTT
GACTCCGATATTGACCAGATTTTCTCCGGCGCCGGTTTCATTGCTAATGATTTACGATATGGCGTCGTTC
CTTCGTTT
